>Addgene plasmid #147442 | pnYC-NpHM-DmNot10_R | depositor full sequence | sequence record 289889 | Full Sequence
GGTATGGCAATGAAAGACGGTGAGCTGGTGATATGGGATAGTGTTCACCCTTGTTACACCGTTTTCCATG
AGCAAACTGAAACGTTTTCATCGCTCTGGAGTGAATACCACGACGATTTCCGGCAGTTTCTACACATATA
TTCGCAAGATGTGGCGTGTTACGGTGAAAACCTGGCCTATTTCCCTAAAGGGTTTATTGAGAATATGTTT
TTCGTCTCAGCCAATCCCTGGGTGAGTTTCACCAGTTTTGATTTAAACGTGGCCAATATGGACAACTTCT
TCGCCCCCGTTTTCACCATGGGCAAATATTATACGCAAGGCGACAAGGTGCTGATGCCGCTGGCGATTCA
GGTTCATCATGCCGTCTGTGATGGCTTCCATGTCGGCAGAATGCTTAATGAATTACAACAGTACTGCGAT
GAGTGGCAGGGCGGGGCGTAATTTTTTTAAGGCAGTTATTGGTGCCCTTAAACGCCTGGTGCTACGCCTG
AATAAGTGATAATAAGCGGATGAATGGCAGAAATTCGAAAGCAAATTCGACCCGGTCGTCGGTTCAGGGC
AGGGTCGTTAAATAGCCGCTTATGTCTATTGCTGGTTTACCGGTTTATTGACTACCGGAAGCAGTGTGAC
CGTGTGCTTCTCAAATGCCTGAGGCCAGTTTGCTCAGGCTCTCCCCGTGGAGGTAATAATTGACGATATG
ATCATTTATTCTGCCTCCCAGAGCCTGATAAAAACGGTTAGCGCTTCGTTAATACAGATGTAGGTGTTCC
ACAGGGTAGCCAGCAGCATCCTGCGATGCAGATCCGGAACATAATGGTGCAGGGCGCTTGTTTCGGCGTG
GGTATGGTGGCAGGCCCCGTGGCCGGGGGACTGTTGGGCGCTGCCGGCACCTGTCCTACGAGTTGCATGA
TAAAGAAGACAGTCATAAGTGCGGCGACGATAGTCATGCCCCGCGCCCACCGGAAGGAGCTACCGGACAG
CGGTGCGGACTGTTGTAACTCAGAATAAGAAATGAGGCCGCTCATGGCGTTGACTCTCAGTCATAGTATC
GTGGTATCACCGGTTGGTTCCACTCTCTGTTGCGGGCAACTTCAGCAGCACGTAGGGGACTTCCGCGTTT
CCAGACTTTACGAAACACGGAAACCGAAGACCATTCATGTTGTTGCTCAGGTCGCAGACGTTTTGCAGCA
GCAGTCGCTTCACGTTCGCTCGCGTATCGGTGATTCATTCTGCTAACCAGTAAGGCAACCCCGCCAGCCT
AGCCGGGTCCTCAACGACAGGAGCACGATCATGCGCACCCGTGGCCAGGACCCAACGCTGCCCGAGATGC
GCCGCGTGCGGCTGCTGGAGATGGCGGACGCGATGGATATGTTCTGCCAAGGGTTGGTTTGCGCATTCAC
AGTTCTCCGCAAGAATTGATTGGCTCCAATTCTTGGAGTGGTGAATCCGTTAGCGAGGTGCCGCCGGCTT
CCATTCAGGTCGAGGTGGCCCGGCTCCATGCACCGCGACGCAACGCGGGGAGGCAGACAAGGTATAGGGC
GGCGCCTACAATCCATGCCAACCCGTTCCATGTGCTCGCCGAGGCGGCATAAATCGCCGTGACGATCAGC
GGTCCAGTGATCGAAGTTAGGCTGGTAAGAGCCGCGAGCGATCCTTGAAGCTGTCCCTGATGGTCGTCAT
CTACCTGCCTGGACAGCATGGCCTGCAACGCGGGCATCCCGATGCCGCCGGAAGCGAGAAGAATCATAAT
GGGGAAGGCCATCCAGCCTCGCGTCGCGAACGCCAGCAAGACGTAGCCCAGCGCGTCGGCCGCCATGCCG
GCGATAATGGCCTGCTTCTCGCCGAAACGTTTGGTGGCGGGACCAGTGACGAAGGCTTGAGCGAGGGCGT
GCAAGATTCCGAATACCGCAAGCGACAGGCCGATCATCGTCGCGCTCCAGCGAAAGCGGTCCTCGCCGAA
AATGACCCAGAGCGCTGCCGGCACCTGTCCTACGAGTTGCATGATAAAGAAGACAGTCATAAGTGCGGCG
ACGATAGTCATGCCCCGCGCCCACCGGAAGGAGCTGACTGGGTTGAAGGCTCTCAAGGGCATCGGTCGAC
GCTCTCCCTTATGCGACTCCTGCATTAGGAAGCAGCCCAGTAGTAGGTTGAGGCCGTTGAGCACCGCCGC
CGCAAGGAATGGTGCATGCAAGGAGATGGCGCCCAACAGTCCCCCGGCCACGGGGCCTGCCACCATACCC
ACGCCGAAACAAGCGCTCATGAGCCCGAAGTGGCGAGCCCGATCTTCCCCATCGGTGATGTCGGCGATAT
AGGCGCCAGCAACCGCACCTGTGGCGCCGGTGATGCCGGCCACGATGCGTCCGGCGTAGAGGATCAGACT
AAGATCTCGATCCCGCGAAATTAATACGACTCACTATAGGGGAATTGTGAGCGGATAACAATTCCCCACT
AGTAATAATTTTGTTTAACTTTAAGAAGGAGATATACCATGAGCGGCAGCCATCATCATCATCATCACAG
CGGCAGCGGCTCCATGGAAACTGAAGAAGGTAAACTGGTAATCTGGATTAACGGCGATAAAGGCTATAAC
GGTCTCGCTGAAGTCGGTAAGAAATTCGAGAAAGATACCGGAATTAAAGTCACCGTTGAGCATCCGGATA
AACTGGAAGAGAAATTCCCACAGGTTGCGGCAACTGGCGATGGCCCTGACATTATCTTCTGGGCACACGA
CCGCTTTGGTGGCTACGCTCAATCTGGCCTGTTGGCTGAAATCACCCCGGACAAAGCGTTCCAGGACAAG
CTGTATCCGTTTACCTGGGATGCCGTACGTTACAACGGCAAGCTGATTGCTTACCCGATCGCTGTTGAAG
CGTTATCGCTGATTTATAACAAAGACCTGCTGCCGAACCCGCCAAAAACCTGGGAAGAGATCCCGGCGCT
GGATAAAGAACTGAAAGCGAAAGGTAAGAGCGCCCTGATGTTCAACCTGCAAGAACCGTACTTCACCTGG
CCGCTGATTGCTGCTGACGGGGGTTATGCGTTCAAGTATGAAAACGGCAAGTACGACATTAAAGACGTGG
GCGTGGATAACGCTGGCGCGAAAGCGGGTCTGACCTTCCTGGTTGACCTGATTAAAAACAAACACATGAA
TGCAGACACCGATTACTCCATCGCAGAAGCTGCCTTTAATAAAGGCGAAACAGCGATGACCATCAACGGC
CCGTGGGCATGGTCCAACATCGACACCAGCAAAGTGAATTATGGTGTAACGGTACTGCCGACCTTCAAGG
GTCAACCATCCAAACCGTTCGTTGGCGTGCTGAGCGCAGGTATTAACGCCGCCAGTCCGAACAAAGAGCT
GGCAAAAGAGTTCCTCGAAAACTATCTGCTGACTGATGAAGGTCTGGAAGCGGTTAATAAAGACAAACCG
CTGGGTGCCGTAGCGCTGAAGTCTTACGAGGAAGAGTTGGCGAAAGATCCACGTATTGCCGCCACGATGG
AAAACGCCCAGAAAGGTGAAATCATGCCGAACATCCCGCAGATGTCCGCTTTCTGGTATGCCGTGCGTAC
TGCGGTGATCAACGCCGCCAGCGGTCGTCAGACTGTCGATGAAGCCCTTAAAGACGCGCAGACTGGTACC
GGCAGCGGCCTGGAAGTTCTGTTCCAGGGGCCCCATATGCTCGAGATGGACTCGGCGGAATCCCCCACCA
AAACGCAGGCCGGCGAGGACGAGAACTACAGTCTGCTGTGCCAGGCGCACGAGCAGTTCAACAACTCGGA
GTTTGATCGCTGCTTGGAACTGCTCCAGGAGTTGGAGACGCGCGGCGAGAGCAGTGGTCCTGTCCTGCGG
CACAACCGGGCGGTGGTCAGCTACTACAAAACCGGGTGCACCCAACACTCCGTCCTGCTGAAAGAACTGG
AGGCTCTAACCGCCGATGCAGATGCGCCCGGAGACGTGTCCAGCGGGCTGAGCCTTAAGCAGGGAGCTGC
CGCCGCCACTGTTGCTCGTTACAACCGGGCGGTCATCTATTATCACCGCCATATGTTCGGCACGGCACTG
GAGAAACTAGCACCACTAGTGGCTCGTCTGGAAGCCCTGGAGAAGGCAATGGCAGCGCTGGTGGCCACAC
TACAGCTACAGCTGCTGCTGGCCACCAATCAACTAAACCGAGCCGAGGCCTTTCTGGATTACTTGCAGTA
CAAGCTTAACCTGGTGGCCACAGCGCCTAGCAGCAATGCGGCCGAAGAGGCAGCTGTTGTCGGCACAGCA
CCTCCGTCAGCAGCGACGAACAGTTCAGTGGTGGCCTCACCAGGAGGAGCAGCTGTGGAGGGAGCTGTGC
CCGGTCTGGGCGGTAGTCTGCAGCTCTTGCAGCTAATAACGCTCGTGCTTAACCGAAAACCGGTGGTTAT
TCAGGAAGACGGCACGCCGGAGTACGCTGCTCTGAAGGCTCAGCAGTACTACATCATGAAGGATTTTCAG
ATGGCCGCCAAGCAGCTTATGCGAATCAATAACGAGTGTACACAAGCGGGCACTATAACCCCCCAGCTGA
GCACGTGCATTGCCAACAATATGGGAGTGATACACTTAAGAGTGCGTCACTATGCCATCGCCGCCAAGTT
CTTCCAAAATGCGCTCAACTTTGACCAGCAGCTGGCGCGAAATTTGCGCCAGAGTACGCTGCAAACCATG
AGTTCGGCACGGTCCTGCGAGATCCTTTACAACCTCGGTGTGGCCATGTTGCACCTACGACGCCCCAAGG
AGGCGTTTCAGTGCTTTCTGGTTCCCGTTAAGCAATTCCACAGCAATCCACGTCTTTGGCTGCGCATGGC
TGAGGCCTGCATCATGGAGCATGAGGCGAAACTAGTGGAGGAGGAGCGCCAGTCGCAGTCAGAAACGCCA
TCAACAAAGCCATACGCTCCTCAATCGGCGGGAGTTCCAGAGCCCACGCTGGAATTCGCTGTCTTGTGTC
TACGTAGCGCGTTAACGCTTACGCAGCACTACAAGACGAGGTTTCACATGGCGGCGGTCTCCTCGGAGGA
TGTGGAAGCACCCGAACCCAAGGACCCAACTCAGGAGAGTTGGCGTCATCCCCAGGACAATAACTTCTGC
AATCCCTCGAAGCCAGTCAGCCTAGAGTCTTTGGAAAACATGATGGCTGCCATATATGCTGCTCACAGCT
TCGTCTCGCTGCGCCTAGGCGATCATGTGACCGCGCTCGAGATGTCGGAAAAACTGCTGGCCTGTGAACG
CTTGTCCGATGCACACAAATTGCTAGGTCACATGTACGCTGGCGAGGCGTTGATGCTTATGGACAAGGCC
AGCGAGGCACGCGACCATTTGGACCCTACTTTTGTGGGCACACTAAACGCCTTCGATTTTGAGACGCGTG
ACTGGCAACTGAAGTCGGTGGACGCCGCTCAGAACGTTGTGCGGTATAATCTGGCCGTTGCCATGGCTCT
ACAGAACGACCTGCCTCAAGCTAAAGCACTCCTGGCCAATTTAACTCATTCGCTGGTTGCCAACAAGGCG
CTTGCTTTGCGACGCTTCATGGACCTCAAAATGGGTCCCGTTCCTGGCGGGACGCCGAGTTAGTCTAGAG
CTAGCCCTAGGAGATCCGGCTGCTAACAAAGCCCGAAAGGAAGCTGAGTTGGCTGCTGCCACCGCTGAGC
AATAACTAGCATAACCCCTTGGGGCCTCTAAACGGGTCTTGAGGGGTTTTTTGCTGAAAGGAGGAACTAT
ATCCGGATATCCCGCAAGAGGCCCGGCAGTACCGGCATAACCAAGCCTATGCCTACAGCATCCAGGGTGA
CGGTGCCGAGGATGACGATGAGCGCATTGTTAGATTTCATACACGGTGCCTGACTGCGTTAGCAATTTAA
CTGTGATAAACTACCGCATTAAAGCTTATCGATGATAAGCTGTCAAACATGAGAATTACAACTTATATCG
TATGGGGCTGACTTCAGGTGCTACATTTGAAGAGATAAATTGCACTGAAATCAAGAAATATTTTATCTGA
TTAATAAGATGATCTTCTTGAGATCGTTTTGGTCTGCGCGTAATCTCTTGCTCTGAAAACGAAAAAACCG
CCTTGCAGGGCGGTTTTTCGAAGGTTCTCTGAGCTACCAACTCTTTGAACCGAGGTAACTGGCTTGGAGG
AGCGCAGTCACCAAAACTTGTCCTTTCAGTTTAGCCTTAACCGGCGCATGACTTCAAGACTAACTCCTCT
AAATCAATTACCAGTGGCTGCTGCCAGTGGTGCTTTTGCATGTCTTTCCGGGTTGGACTCAAGACGATAG
TTACCGGATAAGGCGCAGCGGTCGGACTGAACGGGGGGTTCGTGCATACAGTCCAGCTTGGAGCGAACTG
CCTACCCGGAACTGAGTGTCAGGCGTGGAATGAGACAAACGCGGCCATAACAGCGGAATGACACCGGTAA
ACCGAAAGGCAGGAACAGGAGAGCGCACGAGGGAGCCGCCAGGGGGAAACGCCTGGTATCTTTATAGTCC
TGTCGGGTTTCGCCACCACTGATTTGAGCGTCAGATTTCGTGATGCTTGTCAGGGGGGCGGAGCCTATGG
AAAAACGGCTTTGCCGCGGCCCTCTCACTTCCCTGTTAAGTATCTTCCTGGCATCTTCCAGGAAATCTCC
GCCCCGTTCGTAAGCCATTTCCGCTCGCCGCAGTCGAACGACCGAGCGTAGCGAGTCAGTGAGCGAGGAA
GCGGAATATATCCTGTATCACATATTCTGCTGACGCACCGGTGCAGCCTTTTTTCTCCTGCCACATGAAG
CACTTCACTGACACCCTCATCAGTGCCAACATAGTAAGCCAGTATACACTCCCCTAGCGCTGATGTCCGG
CGGTGCTTTTGCCGTTACGCACCACCCCGTCAGTAGCTGAACAGGAGGGACAGCTGATAGAAACAGAAGC
CACTGGAGCACCTCAAAAACACCATCATACACTAAATCAGTAAGTTGGCAGCATCACCCGACGCACTTTG
CGCCGAATAAATACCTGTGACGGAAGATCACTTCGCAGAATAAATAAATCCTGGTGTCCCTGTTGATACC
GGGAAGCCCTGGGCCAACTTTTGGCGAAAATGAGACGTTGATCGGCACGTAAGAGGTTCCAACTTTCACC
ATAATGAAATAAGATCACTACCGGGCGTATTTTTTGAGTTATCGAGATTTTCAGGAGCTAAGGAAGCTAA
AATGGAGAAAAAAATCACTGGATATACCACCGTTGATATATCCCAATGGCATCGTAAAGAACATTTTGAG
GCATTTCAGTCAGTTGCTCAATGTACCTATAACCAGACCGTTCAGCTGGATATTACGGCCTTTTTAAAGA
CCGTAAAGAAAAATAAGCACAAGTTTTATCCGGCCTTTATTCACATTCTTGCCCGCCTGATGAATGCTCA
TCCGGAATTC
Features (pLannotate 1.2.2; 19 found; start..end, strand, type, name):
    739..834     -  CDS            resD (fragment): REDF_ECOLI - Also known as D. Protein inferred from homology: Swiss-Prot protein existence level 3. Acts as a repressor of transcription and as a site-specific resolvase that cleaves at the RfsF site. From Escherichia coli (strain K12).
    824..881     +  CDS            TcR (fragment): tetracycline efflux protein; tet; confers resistance to tetracycline
    878..971     -  CDS            TcR (fragment): tetracycline efflux protein; tet; confers resistance to tetracycline
   1475..2375    -  CDS            TcR (fragment): tetracycline efflux protein; tet; confers resistance to tetracycline
   2402..2420    +  promoter       T7 promoter: promoter for bacteriophage T7 RNA polymerase
   2421..2445    +  protein_bind   lac operator: The lac repressor binds to the lac operator to inhibit transcription in E. coli. This inhibition can be relieved by adding lactose or isopropyl-β-D-thiogalactopyranoside (IPTG). lac repressor encoded by lacI
   2460..2482    +  RBS            RBS: efficient ribosome binding site from bacteriophage T7 gene 10 (Olins and Rangwala, 1989)
   2501..2517    +  CDS            capTEV™ (fragment): composite tag for in vivo biotinylation, TEV protease cleavage, and 6xHis tagging
   2538..3634    +  CDS            MBP (fragment): maltose binding protein from E. coli; malE (mutated); This version of the gene does not encode a signal sequence, so MBP will remain in the cytosol.
   3686..5590    +  CDS            Not10: CNO10_DROME - Experimental evidence at protein level: Swiss-Prot protein existence level 1. Component of the CCR4-NOT complex which is one of the major cellular mRNA deadenylases and is linked to various cellular processes including bulk mRNA degradation, miRNA-mediated repression, translational repression during translational initiation and general transcription regulation. Additional complex functions may be a consequence of its influence on mRNA expression. Is not required for association of CNOT7 to the CCR4-NOT complex (By similarity). From Drosophila melanogaster (Fruit fly).
   5619..5668    +  CDS            SET1 (fragment): solubility-enhancement tag derived from T7 phage gene 10B
   5676..5723    +  terminator     T7 terminator: transcription terminator for bacteriophage T7 RNA polymerase
   5746..5850    -  CDS            TcR (fragment): tetracycline efflux protein; tet; confers resistance to tetracycline
   5898..5926    -  promoter       tet promoter: E. coli promoter for tetracycline efflux protein gene
   6038..6583    +  rep_origin     p15A ori: Plasmids containing the medium-copy-number p15A origin of replication can be propagated in E. coli cells that contain a second plasmid with the ColE1 origin.
   6671..6726    +  rep_origin     RSF ori (fragment): Plasmids containing the RSF 1030 origin of replication can be propagated in E. coli cells that contain additional plasmids with compatible origins.
   6845..6988    -  mobile_element IS1 (fragment): prokaryotic transposable element IS1
   7109..7211    +  promoter       cat promoter: promoter of the E. coli cat gene encoding chloramphenicol acetyltransferase
   7212..441     +  CDS            CmR (across the origin): chloramphenicol acetyltransferase; cat; confers resistance to chloramphenicol
