[The description below was written by a language model from this plasmid's Addgene catalogue record and pLannotate feature annotations shown in this document.]
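Description:
pnYC-NpHM-DmNot10_R is a bacterial expression plasmid for producing Drosophila melanogaster Not10 (CG18616), a subunit of the CCR4-NOT deadenylase complex, in E. coli. The catalogue entry lists the backbone as unknown, but the 7,430 nt feature table points to a pACYC-like architecture: a p15A origin of replication, a chloramphenicol acetyltransferase gene with its own cat promoter for selection, and several disrupted fragments of the tetracycline efflux gene together with the tet promoter, which suggests the expression cassette was inserted into the former tetracycline resistance locus. Short hits to resD, IS1 and an RSF origin are fragments and are probably backbone remnants rather than functional parts. The p15A origin matches the recorded low copy number and is compatible with ColE1-type plasmids, so this vector can coexist in the same cell with a second expression plasmid.

The expression cassette is driven by a T7 promoter with an adjacent lac operator, making transcription dependent on T7 RNA polymerase and inducible with IPTG. It is followed by the phage T7 gene 10 ribosome binding site and closed by a T7 terminator. The open reading frame begins with a short match to a His-tag-containing composite tag, continues with cytosolic maltose binding protein lacking its signal sequence, and then the Not10 coding sequence, giving an N-terminal His/MBP fusion that should aid solubility and affinity purification. The record does not annotate a protease cleavage site between MBP and Not10. The depositor notes that the ORF derives from an NCBI reference transcript and that the supplied sequence may be theoretical. The associated work concerns the NOT10–NOT11 module docking onto the NOT1 N-terminal domain, so the plasmid fits recombinant production, possibly co-expression, for interaction studies.
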