Addgene plasmid #147442: pnYC-NpHM-DmNot10_R
Purpose: Bacterial Expression of DmNot10
Depositing lab: Elisa Izaurralde. Depositing organization: Max Planck Institute for Developmental Biology. Publication: NOT10 and C2orf29/NOT11 form a conserved module of the CCR4-NOT complex that docks onto the NOT1 N-terminal domain. Bawankar P, Loh B, Wohlbold L, Schmidt S, Izaurralde E. RNA Biol. 2013 Feb;10(2):228-44. doi: 10.4161/rna.23018. Epub 2013 Jan 9. PubMed 23303381.
Backbone
  Vector backbone: Unknown
  Vector type: Bacterial Expression
Growth in bacteria
  Bacterial resistance: Chloramphenicol, 25 μg/mL
  Growth temperature: 37°C
  Growth strain: DH5alpha
  Copy number: Low Copy
Gene/Insert
  Gene/Insert name: DmNot10
  Species: D. melanogaster (fly)
  Entrez Gene: Not10 (a.k.a. Dmel_CG18616, CG18616, Dmel\CG18616, NOT10, dNot10)
  Cloning method: Unknown
Terms and licenses: Academic/Nonprofit Terms; Industry Terms: Not Available to Industry
Depositor comments: ORF extracted from NCBI: NM_141958.3. Plasmids from this collection were made available to the research community and donated after the lab closed. Please note that the sequence provided by the depositing laboratory may be theoretical/predicted or based on Sanger sequencing results. There may be discrepancies between sequencing results obtained by Addgene and the depositor sequence. If an Addgene verified sequence is not available, please contact before placing your order to request that our lab fully sequence the plasmid.
How to cite: pnYC-NpHM-DmNot10_R was a gift from Elisa Izaurralde (Addgene plasmid # 147442 ; http://n2t.net/addgene:147442 ; RRID:Addgene_147442)
